Addgene plasmid #26286: pQCXIG (w497-1)
Purpose: (Empty Backbone)
Depositing lab: Eric Campeau. Depositing organization: University of Massachusetts, Worcester.
Backbone
  Vector backbone: pQCXIP
  Backbone manufacturer: Clontech
  Backbone size (bp): 7116
  Vector type: Mammalian Expression, Retroviral
  Selectable markers: GFP
Growth in bacteria
  Bacterial resistance: Ampicillin, 100 μg/mL
  Growth temperature: 37°C
  Growth strain: DH5alpha
  Growth instructions: TOP10F', 37oC.
  Copy number: High Copy
Gene/Insert
  Gene/Insert name: no insert (alt name: Enhanced Green Fluorescent Protein)
  Cloning method: Restriction Enzyme; 5′ cloning site Not I (not destroyed); 3′ cloning site Eco RI (not destroyed)
  Sequencing primers: 5′ CMVforw
Terms and licenses: Academic/Nonprofit Terms; Industry Terms: Not Available to Industry
Depositor comments: A cDNA or miRNA can be cloned downstream of the CMV promoter. There is an IRES sequence followed by the GFP cDNA so transduced cells will be fluorescent.
How to cite: pQCXIG (w497-1) was a gift from Eric Campeau (Addgene plasmid # 26286 ; http://n2t.net/addgene:26286 ; RRID:Addgene_26286)
