[The description below was written by a language model from this plasmid's Addgene catalogue record and pLannotate feature annotations shown in this document.]
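Description:
pQCXIG (w497-1) is an empty-backbone, self-inactivating gammaretroviral expression vector derived from Clontech's pQCXIP, in which GFP serves as the marker for transduced cells in place of a drug-selection gene. The 7,116 bp plasmid is maintained in E. coli through a high-copy ColE1/pUC-type origin and an ampicillin resistance gene (β-lactamase with its own promoter).

The viral portion begins with a hybrid 5′ end in which a CMV enhancer/promoter is fused to a truncated murine sarcoma virus LTR, so that full-length genomic RNA is transcribed strongly in packaging cells. This is followed by the Ψ packaging signal and a truncated, start-codon-less gag fragment that extends the packaging region. The 3′ LTR carries a U3 deletion. After reverse transcription this deletion is copied to the 5′ LTR, silencing LTR-driven transcription in the integrated provirus and leaving expression under the control of the internal promoter. That internal cassette consists of a CMV immediate early enhancer/promoter, a cloning region with NotI and EcoRI sites, an EMCV IRES and the EGFP coding sequence. A cDNA or miRNA placed downstream of the CMV promoter is therefore transcribed on a single bicistronic message with EGFP, and the IRES allows cap-independent translation of the reporter so that transduced cells fluoresce.

The feature table also lists an SV40 enhancer/early promoter outside the viral region, along with short fragments of rop, bom, env and large T antigen, which appear to be backbone remnants. The vector is intended for producing retrovirus to deliver and express a gene of interest in mammalian cells, with transduced cells identified or sorted by green fluorescence.
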