Features (pLannotate 1.2.2; 20 found; start..end, strand, type, name):
    309..512     +  promoter       CMV promoter: human cytomegalovirus (CMV) immediate early promoter
    513..688     +  LTR            5' LTR (truncated): truncated long terminal repeat from Moloney murine sarcoma virus
    810..1084    +  misc_feature   MESV Ψ (fragment): packaging signal of murine embryonic stem cell virus
   1151..1567    +  CDS            gag (truncated): truncated Moloney murine leukemia virus (MMLV) gag gene lacking the start codon
   1604..1907    +  enhancer       CMV enhancer: human cytomegalovirus immediate early enhancer
   1980..1997    -  promoter       CMV promoter (fragment): human cytomegalovirus (CMV) immediate early promoter
   2060..2111    +  promoter       CMVd2 promoter: truncated human cytomegalovirus (CMV) immediate early promoter that yields moderately reduced expression relative to the full-length promoter
   2393..2855    +  misc_feature   IRES: internal ribosome entry site (IRES) of the encephalomyocarditis virus (EMCV)
   2869..3588    +  CDS            EGFP: the original enhanced GFP (Yang et al., 1996) mammalian codon-optimized
   3605..3688    +  CDS            large T antigen (fragment): large T antigen from SV40 (simian virus 40)
   3710..3780    +  CDS            env (fragment): murine leukemia virus gPr80 envelope polyprotein precursor; env; proteolytically cleaved into gp70SU and p15TM subunits
   3822..4247    +  LTR            3' LTR (ΔU3): self-inactivating 3' long terminal repeat (LTR) from Moloney murine leukemia virus
   4316..4356    +  CDS            rop (fragment): Rop protein, which maintains plasmids at low copy number; rop
   4458..4496    +  misc_feature   bom (fragment): basis of mobility region from pBR322
   4513..4842    +  promoter       SV40 promoter: SV40 enhancer and early promoter
   4848..4949    +  misc_feature   bom (fragment): basis of mobility region from pBR322
   5135..5723    -  rep_origin     ori: high-copy-number ColE1/pMB1/pBR322/pUC origin of replication
   5894..6754    -  CDS            AmpR: β-lactamase; bla; confers resistance to ampicillin, carbenicillin, and related antibiotics
   6755..6859    -  promoter       AmpR promoter: bla
   7045..308     +  enhancer       CMV enhancer (across the origin): human cytomegalovirus immediate early enhancer
>Addgene plasmid #26286 | pQCXIG (w497-1) | depositor full sequence | sequence record 12372 | Author sequence
TCCGCGTTACATAACTTACGGTAAATGGCCCGCCTGGCTGACCGCCCAACGACCCCCGCCCATTGACGTC
AATAATGACGTATGTTCCCATAGTAACGCCAATAGGGACTTTCCATTGACGTCAATGGGTGGAGTATTTA
CGGTAAACTGCCCACTTGGCAGTACATCAAGTGTATCATATGCCAAGTACGCCCCCTATTGACGTCAATG
ACGGTAAATGGCCCGCCTGGCATTATGCCCAGTACATGACCTTATGGGACTTTCCTACTTGGCAGTACAT
CTACGTATTAGTCATCGCTATTACCATGGTGATGCGGTTTTGGCAGTACATCAATGGGCGTGGATAGCGG
TTTGACTCACGGGGATTTCCAAGTCTCCACCCCATTGACGTCAATGGGAGTTTGTTTTGGCACCAAAATC
AACGGGACTTTCCAAAATGTCGTAACAACTCCGCCCCATTGACGCAAATGGGCGGTAGGCGTGTACGGTG
GGAGGTCTATATAAGCAGAGCTCAATAAAAGAGCCCACAACCCCTCACTCGGCGCGCCAGTCTTCCGATA
GACTGCGTCGCCCGGGTACCCGTATTCCCAATAAAGCCTCTTGCTGTTTGCATCCGAATCGTGGTCTCGC
TGTTCCTTGGGAGGGTCTCCTCTGAGTGATTGACTACCCACGACGGGGGTCTTTCATTTGGGGGCTCGTC
CGGGATTTGGAGACCCCTGCCCAGGGACCACCGACCCACCACCGGGAGGTAAGCTGGCCAGCAACTTATC
TGTGTCTGTCCGATTGTCTAGTGTCTATGTTTGATGTTATGCGCCTGCGTCTGTACTAGTTAGCTAACTA
GCTCTGTATCTGGCGGACCCGTGGTGGAACTGACGAGTTCTGAACACCCGGCCGCAACCCTGGGAGACGT
CCCAGGGACTTTGGGGGCCGTTTTTGTGGCCCGACCTGAGGAAGGGAGTCGATGTGGAATCCGACCCCGT
CAGGATATGTGGTTCTGGTAGGAGACGAGAACCTAAAACAGTTCCCGCCTCCGTCTGAATTTTTGCTTTC
GGTTTGGAACCGAAGCCGCGCGTCTTGTCTGCTGCAGCGCTGCAGCATCGTTCTGTGTTGTCTCTGTCTG
ACTGTGTTTCTGTATTTGTCTGAAAATTAGGGCCAGACTGTTACCACTCCCTTAAGTTTGACCTTAGGTC
ACTGGAAAGATGTCGAGCGGATCGCTCACAACCAGTCGGTAGATGTCAAGAAGAGACGTTGGGTTACCTT
CTGCTCTGCAGAATGGCCAACCTTTAACGTCGGATGGCCGCGAGACGGCACCTTTAACCGAGACCTCATC
ACCCAGGTTAAGATCAAGGTCTTTTCACCTGGCCCGCATGGACACCCAGACCAGGTCCCCTACATCGTGA
CCTGGGAAGCCTTGGCTTTTGACCCCCCTCCCTGGGTCAAGCCCTTTGTACACCCTAAGCCTCCGCCTCC
TCTTCCTCCATCCGCCCCGTCTCTCCCCCTTGAACCTCCTCGTTCGACCCCGCCTCGATCCTCCCTTTAT
CCAGCCCTCACTCCTTCTCTAGGCGCCGGAATTGAAGATCTGGGGGATCGATCCTCTAGAGTCCGTTACA
TAACTTACGGTAAATGGCCCGCCTGGCTGACCGCCCAACGACCCCCGCCCATTGACGTCAATAATGACGT
ATGTTCCCATAGTAACGCCAATAGGGACTTTCCATTGACGTCAATGGGTGGAGTATTTACGGTAAACTGC
CCACTTGGCAGTACATCAAGTGTATCATATGCCAAGTACGCCCCCTATTGACGTCAATGACGGTAAATGG
CCCGCCTGGCATTATGCCCAGTACATGACCTTATGGGACTTTCCTACTTGGCAGTACATCTACGTATTAG
TCATCGCTATTACCATGGTGATGCGGTTTTGGCAGTACATCAATGGGCGTGAATAGCGGTTTGACTCACG
GGGATTTCCAAGTCTCCACCCCATTGACGTCAATGGGAGTTTGTTTTGGCACCAAAATCAACGGGACTTT
CCAAAATGTCGTAACAACTCCGCCCCATTGACGCAAATGGGCGGTAGGCGTGTACGGTGGGAGGTCTATA
TAAGCAGAGCTCGTTTAGTGAACCGTCAGATCGCCTGGAGACGCCATCCACGCTGTTTTGACCTCCATAG
AAGACACCGGGACCGATCCAGCCTCCGCGGCCGGGAACGGTGCATTGGAACGCTGCAGGAATTGATCCGC
GGCCGCACCGGTAGGCCTCGTACGCTTAATTAACGGATCCGCCCCTCTCCCTCCCCCCCCCCTAACGTTA
CTGGCCGAAGCCGCTTGGAATAAGGCCGGTGTGCGTTTGTCTATATGTTATTTTCCACCATATTGCCGTC
TTTTGGCAATGTGAGGGCCCGGAAACCTGGCCCTGTCTTCTTGACGAGCATTCCTAGGGGTCTTTCCCCT
CTCGCCAAAGGAATGCAAGGTCTGTTGAATGTCGTGAAGGAAGCAGTTCCTCTGGAAGCTTCTTGAAGAC
AAACAACGTCTGTAGCGACCCTTTGCAGGCAGCGGAACCCCCCACCTGGCGACAGGTGCCTCTGCGGCCA
AAAGCCACGTGTATAAGATACACCTGCAAAGGCGGCACAACCCCAGTGCCACGTTGTGAGTTGGATAGTT
GTGGAAAGAGTCAAATGGCTCTCCTCAAGCGTATTCAACAAGGGGCTGAAGGATGCCCAGAAGGTACCCC
ATTGTATGGGATCTGATCTGGGGCCTCGGTGCACATGCTTTACATGTGTTTAGTCGAGGTTAAAAAAACG
TCTAGGCCCCCCGAACCACGGGGACGTGGTTTTCCTTTGAAAAACACGATGATAATATGGCCACAACCAT
GGTGAGCAAGGGCGAGGAGCTGTTCACCGGGGTGGTGCCCATCCTGGTCGAGCTGGACGGCGACGTAAAC
GGCCACAAGTTCAGCGTGTCCGGCGAGGGCGAGGGCGATGCCACCTACGGCAAGCTGACCCTGAAGTTCA
TCTGCACCACCGGCAAGCTGCCCGTGCCCTGGCCCACCCTCGTGACCACCCTGACCTACGGCGTGCAGTG
CTTCAGCCGCTACCCCGACCACATGAAGCAGCACGACTTCTTCAAGTCCGCCATGCCCGAAGGCTACGTC
CAGGAGCGCACCATCTTCTTCAAGGACGACGGCAACTACAAGACCCGCGCCGAGGTGAAGTTCGAGGGCG
ACACCCTGGTGAACCGCATCGAGCTGAAGGGCATCGACTTCAAGGAGGACGGCAACATCCTGGGGCACAA
GCTGGAGTACAACTACAACAGCCACAACGTCTATATCATGGCCGACAAGCAGAAGAACGGCATCAAGGTG
AACTTCAAGATCCGCCACAACATCGAGGACGGCAGCGTGCAGCTCGCCGACCACTACCAGCAGAACACCC
CCATCGGCGACGGCCCCGTGCTGCTGCCCGACAACCACTACCTGAGCACCCAGTCCGCCCTGAGCAAAGA
CCCCAACGAGAAGCGCGATCACATGGTCCTGCTGGAGTTCGTGACCGCCGCCGGGATCACTCTCGGCATG
GACGAGCTGTACAAGTAAAGCGGCCGCGACTCTAGATCATAATCAGCCATACCACATTTGTAGAGGTTTT
ACTTGCTTTAAAAAACCTCCCACACCTCCCCCTGAACCTGAAACATAAAATGAATGCAATTGTTGTTGTT
ATCAGTGGTCCAGGCTCTAGTTTTGACTCAACAATATCACCAGCTGAAGCCTATAGAGTACGAGCCATAG
ATAAAATAAAAGATTTTATTTAGTCTCCAGAAAAAGGGGGGAATGAAAGACCCCACCTGTAGGTTTGGCA
AGCTAGCTTAAGTAACGCCATTTTGCAAGGCATGGAAAAATACATAACTGAGAATAGAGAAGTTCAGATC
AAGGTCAGGAACAGATGGAACAGGGTCGACCCTAGAGAACCATCAGATGTTTCCAGGGTGCCCCAAGGAC
CTGAAATGACCCTGTGCCTTATTTGAACTAACCAATCAGTTCGCTTCTCGCTTCTGTTCGCGCGCTTCTG
CTCCCCGAGCTCAATAAAAGAGCCCACAACCCCTCACTCGGGGCGCCAGTCCTCCGATTGACTGAGTCGC
CCGGGTACCCGTGTATCCAATAAACCCTCTTGCAGTTGCATCCGACTTGTGGTCTCGCTGTTCCTTGGGA
GGGTCTCCTCTGAGTGATTGACTACCCGTCAGCGGGGGTCTTTCATTTGGGGGCTCGTCCGGGATCGGGA
GACCCCTGCCCAGGGACCACCGACCCACCACCGGGAGGTAAGCTGGCTGCCTCGCGCGTTTCGGTGATGA
CGGTGAAAACCTCTGACACATGCAGCTCCCGGAGACGGTCACAGCTTGTCTGTAAGCGGATGCCGGGAGC
AGACAAGCCCGTCAGGGCGCGTCAGCGGGTGTTGGCGGGTGTCGGGGCGCAGCCATGACCCAGTCACGTA
GCGATAGCGGAGTGTAGATCCGGCTGTGGAATGTGTGTCAGTTAGGGTGTGGAAAGTCCCCAGGCTCCCC
AGCAGGCAGAAGTATGCAAAGCATGCATCTCAATTAGTCAGCAACCAGGTGTGGAAAGTCCCCAGGCTCC
CCAGCAGGCAGAAGTATGCAAAGCATGCATCTCAATTAGTCAGCAACCATAGTCCCGCCCCTAACTCCGC
CCATCCCGCCCCTAACTCCGCCCAGTTCCGCCCATTCTCCGCCCCATGGCTGACTAATTTTTTTTATTTA
TGCAGAGGCCGAGGCCGCCTCGGCCTCTGAGCTATTCCAGAAGTAGTGAGGAGGCTTTTTTGGAGGCCTA
GGCTTTTGCAAAAAGCTTACTGGCTTAACTATGCGGCATCAGAGCAGATTGTACTGAGAGTGCACCATAT
GCGGTGTGAAATACCGCACAGATGCGTAAGGAGAAAATACCGCATCAGGCGCTCTTCCGCTTCCTCGCTC
ACTGACTCGCTGCGCTCGGTCGTTCGGCTGCGGCGAGCGGTATCAGCTCACTCAAAGGCGGTAATACGGT
TATCCACAGAATCAGGGGATAACGCAGGAAAGAACATGTGAGCAAAAGGCCAGCAAAAGGCCAGGAACCG
TAAAAAGGCCGCGTTGCTGGCGTTTTTCCATAGGCTCCGCCCCCCTGACGAGCATCACAAAAATCGACGC
TCAAGTCAGAGGTGGCGAAACCCGACAGGACTATAAAGATACCAGGCGTTTCCCCCTGGAAGCTCCCTCG
TGCGCTCTCCTGTTCCGACCCTGCCGCTTACCGGATACCTGTCCGCCTTTCTCCCTTCGGGAAGCGTGGC
GCTTTCTCATAGCTCACGCTGTAGGTATCTCAGTTCGGTGTAGGTCGTTCGCTCCAAGCTGGGCTGTGTG
CACGAACCCCCCGTTCAGCCCGACCGCTGCGCCTTATCCGGTAACTATCGTCTTGAGTCCAACCCGGTAA
GACACGACTTATCGCCACTGGCAGCAGCCACTGGTAACAGGATTAGCAGAGCGAGGTATGTAGGCGGTGC
TACAGAGTTCTTGAAGTGGTGGCCTAACTACGGCTACACTAGAAGGACAGTATTTGGTATCTGCGCTCTG
CTGAAGCCAGTTACCTTCGGAAAAAGAGTTGGTAGCTCTTGATCCGGCAAACAAACCACCGCTGGTAGCG
GTGGTTTTTTTGTTTGCAAGCAGCAGATTACGCGCAGAAAAAAAGGATCTCAAGAAGATCCTTTGATCTT
TTCTACGGGGTCTGACGCTCAGTGGAACGAAAACTCACGTTAAGGGATTTTGGTCATGAGATTATCAAAA
AGGATCTTCACCTAGATCCTTTTAAATTAAAAATGAAGTTTTAAATCAATCTAAAGTATATATGAGTAAA
CTTGGTCTGACAGTTACCAATGCTTAATCAGTGAGGCACCTATCTCAGCGATCTGTCTATTTCGTTCATC
CATAGTTGCCTGACTCCCCGTCGTGTAGATAACTACGATACGGGAGGGCTTACCATCTGGCCCCAGTGCT
GCAATGATACCGCGAGACCCACGCTCACCGGCTCCAGATTTATCAGCAATAAACCAGCCAGCCGGAAGGG
CCGAGCGCAGAAGTGGTCCTGCAACTTTATCCGCCTCCATCCAGTCTATTAATTGTTGCCGGGAAGCTAG
AGTAAGTAGTTCGCCAGTTAATAGTTTGCGCAACGTTGTTGCCATTGCTGCAGGCATCGTGGTGTCACGC
TCGTCGTTTGGTATGGCTTCATTCAGCTCCGGTTCCCAACGATCAAGGCGAGTTACATGATCCCCCATGT
TGTGCAAAAAAGCGGTTAGCTCCTTCGGTCCTCCGATCGTTGTCAGAAGTAAGTTGGCCGCAGTGTTATC
ACTCATGGTTATGGCAGCACTGCATAATTCTCTTACTGTCATGCCATCCGTAAGATGCTTTTCTGTGACT
GGTGAGTACTCAACCAAGTCATTCTGAGAATAGTGTATGCGGCGACCGAGTTGCTCTTGCCCGGCGTCAA
CACGGGATAATACCGCGCCACATAGCAGAACTTTAAAAGTGCTCATCATTGGAAAACGTTCTTCGGGGCG
AAAACTCTCAAGGATCTTACCGCTGTTGAGATCCAGTTCGATGTAACCCACTCGTGCACCCAACTGATCT
TCAGCATCTTTTACTTTCACCAGCGTTTCTGGGTGAGCAAAAACAGGAAGGCAAAATGCCGCAAAAAAGG
GAATAAGGGCGACACGGAAATGTTGAATACTCATACTCTTCCTTTTTCAATATTATTGAAGCATTTATCA
GGGTTATTGTCTCATGAGCGGATACATATTTGAATGTATTTAGAAAAATAAACAAATAGGGGTTCCGCGC
ACATTTCCCCGAAAAGTGCCACCTGACGTCTAAGAAACCATTATTATCATGACATTAACCTATAAAAATA
GGCGTATCACGAGGCCCTTTCGTCTTCAAGAATTAGCTTGGCCATTGCATACGTTGTATCCATATCATAA
TATGTACATTTATATTGGCTCATGTCCAACATTACCGCCATGTTGACATTGATTATTGACTAGTTATTAA
TAGTAATCAATTACGGGGTCATTAGTTCATAGCCCATATATGGAGT
