>Addgene plasmid #26286 | pQCXIG (w497-1) | addgene partial sequence | sequence record 32566 | 26286 with IRES-F
CCCATTGTATGGGATCTGATCTGGGGCCTCGGTACACATGCTTTACATGTGTTTAGTCGAGGTTAAAAAA
ACGTCTAGGCCCCCCGAACCACGGGGACGTGGTTTTCCTTTGAAAAACACGATGATAATATGGCCACAAC
CATGGTGAGCAAGGGCGAGGAGCTGTTCACCGGGGTGGTGCCCATCCTGGTCGAGCTGGACGGCGACGTA
AACGGCCACAAGTTCAGCGTGTCCGGCGAGGGCGAGGGCGATGCCACCTACGGCAAGCTGACCCTGAAGT
TCATCTGCACCACCGGCAAGCTGCCCGTGCCCTGGCCCACCCTCGTGACCACCCTGACCTACGGCGTGCA
GTGCTTCAGCCGCTACCCCGACCACATGAAGCAGCACGACTTCTTCAAGTCCGCCATGCCCGAAGGCTAC
GTCCAGGAGCGCACCATCTTCTTCAAGGACGACGGCAACTACAAGACCCGCGCCGAGGTGAAGTTCGAGG
GCGACACCCTGGTGAACCGCATCGAGCTGAAGGGCATCGACTTCAAGGAGGACGGCAACATCCTGGGGCA
CAAGCTGGAGTACAACTACAACAGCCACAACGTCTATATCATGGCCGACAAGCAGAAGAACGGCATCAAG
GTGAACTTCAAGATCCGCCACAACATCGAGGACGGCAGCGTGCAGCTCGCCGACCACTACCAGCAGAACA
CCCCCATCGGCGACGGCCCCGTGCTGCTGCCCGACAACCACTACCTGAGCACCCAGTCCGCCCTGAGCAA
AGACCCCAACGAGAAGCGCGATCACATGGTCCTGCTGGAGTTCGTGACCGCCGCCGGGATCACTCTCGGC
ATGGACGAGCTGTACAAGTAAAGCGGCCGCGACTCTAGATCATAATCAGCCATACCACATTTGTAGAGGT
TTTACTTGCTTTAAAA
